>Addgene plasmid #203551 | pCAG-GST-ATG13 (363-517) | addgene full sequence | sequence record 400025 | Addgene NGS Result
GTCGACATTGATTATTGACTAGTTATTAATAGTAATCAATTACGGGGTCATTAGTTCATAGCCCATATAT
GGAGTTCCGCGTTACATAACTTACGGTAAATGGCCCGCCTGGCTGACCGCCCAACGACCCCCGCCCATTG
ACGTCAATAATGACGTATGTTCCCATAGTAACGCCAATAGGGACTTTCCATTGACGTCAATGGGTGGAGT
ATTTACGGTAAACTGCCCACTTGGCAGTACATCAAGTGTATCATATGCCAAGTACGCCCCCTATTGACGT
CAATGACGGTAAATGGCCCGCCTGGCATTATGCCCAGTACATGACCTTATGGGACTTTCCTACTTGGCAG
TACATCTACGTATTAGTCATCGCTATTACCATGGTCGAGGTGAGCCCCACGTTCTGCTTCACTCTCCCCA
TCTCCCCCCCCTCCCCACCCCCAATTTTGTATTTATTTATTTTTTAATTATTTTGTGCAGCGATGGGGGC
GGGGGGGGGGGGGGSGCGCGCCAGGCGGGGCGGGGCGGGGCGAGGGGCGGGGCGGGGCGAGGCGGAGAGG
TGCGGCGGCAGCCAATCAGAGCGGCGCGCTCCGAAAGTTTCCTTTTATGGCGAGGCGGCGGCGGCGGCGG
CCCTATAAAAAGCGAAGCGCGCGGCGGGCGGGAGTCGCTGCGCGCTGCCTTCGCCCCGTGCCCCGCTCCG
CCGCCGCCTCGCGCCGCCCGCCCCGGCTCTGACTGACCGCGTTACTCCCACAGGTGAGCGGGCGGGACGG
CCCTTCTCCTCCGGGCTGTAATTAGCGCTTGGTTTAATGACGGCTTGTTTCTTTTCTGTGGCTGCGTGAA
AGCCTTGAGGGGCTCCGGGAGGGCCCTTTGTGCGGGGGGAGCGGCTCGGGGGGTGCGTGCGTGTGTGTGT
GCGTGGGGAGCGCCGCGTGCGGCTCCGCGCTGCCCGGCGGCTGTGAGCGCTGCGGGCGCGGCGCGGGGCT
TTGTGCGCTCCGCAGTGTGCGCGAGGGGAGCGCGGCCGGGGGCGGTGCCCCGCGGTGCGGGGGGGGCTGC
GAGGGGAACAAAGGCTGCGTGCGGGGTGTGTGCGTGGGGGGGTGAGCAGGGGGTGTGGGCGCGTCGGTCG
GGCTGCAACCCCCCCTGCACCCCCCTCCCCGAGTTGCTGAGCACGGCCCGGCTTCGGGTGCGGGGCTCCG
TACGGGGCGTGGCGCGGGGCTCGCCGTGCCGGGCGGGGGGTGGCGGCAGGTGGGGGTGCCGGGCGGGGCG
GGGCCGCCTCGGGCCGGGGAGGGCTCGGGGGAGGGGCGCGGCGGCCCCCGGAGCGCCGGCGGCTGTCGAG
GCGCGGCGAGCCGCAGCCATTGCCTTTTATGGTAATCGTGCGAGAGGGCGCAGGGACTTCCTTTGTCCCA
AATCTGTGCGGAGCCGAAATCTGGGAGGCGCCGCCGCACCCCCTCTAGCGGGCGCGGGGCGAAGCGGTGC
GGCGCCGGCAGGAAGGAAATGGGCGGGGAGGGCCTTCGTGCGTCGCCGCGCCGCCGTCCCCTTCTCCCTC
TCCAGCCTCGGGGCTGTCCGCGGGGGGACGGCTGCCTTCGGGGGGGACGGGGCAGGGCGGGGTTCGGCTT
CTGGCGTGTGACCGGCGGCTCTAGAGCCTCTGCTAACCATGTTCATGCCTTCTTCTTTTTCCTACAGCTC
CTGGGCAACGTGCTGGTTATTGTGCTGTCTCATCATTTTGGCAAAGAATTCCTCGATCGACGGTATCGAT
GCCACCATGGCATCCCCTATACTAGGTTATTGGAAAATTAAGGGCCTTGTGCAACCCACTCGACTTCTTT
TGGAATATCTTGAAGAAAAATATGAAGAGCATTTGTATGAGCGCGATGAAGGTGATAAATGGCGAAACAA
AAAGTTTGAATTGGGTTTGGAGTTTCCCAATCTTCCTTATTATATTGATGGTGATGTTAAATTAACACAG
TCTATGGCCATCATACGTTATATAGCTGACAAGCACAACATGTTGGGTGGTTGTCCAAAAGAGCGTGCAG
AGATTTCAATGCTTGAAGGAGCGGTTTTGGATATTAGATACGGTGTTTCGAGAATTGCATATAGTAAAGA
CTTTGAAACTCTCAAAGTTGATTTTCTTAGCAAGCTACCTGAAATGCTGAAAATGTTCGAAGATCGTTTA
TGTCATAAAACATATTTAAATGGTGATCATGTAACCCATCCTGACTTCATGTTGTATGACGCTCTTGATG
TTGTTTTATACATGGACCCAATGTGCCTGGATGCGTTCCCAAAATTAGTTTGTTTTAAAAAACGTATTGA
AGCTATCCCACAAATTGATAAGTACTTGAAATCCAGCAAGTATATAGCATGGCCTTTGCAGGGCTGGCAA
GCCACGTTTGGTGGTGGCGACCATCCTCCAAAATCGGATGATTACGATATCCCAACGACCGAAAACCTGT
ATTTTCAGGGTGGTACCCACGATGTCCTGGAAACCATCTTCGTGAGAAAAGTCGGCGCTTTTGTGAACAA
GCCCATTAATCAGGTCACACTCACCTCTCTGGACATCCCTTTCGCTATGTTTGCACCAAAGAACCTCGAG
CTGGAAGACACTGATCCCATGGTGAATCCTCCAGACTCACCCGAGACAGAAAGTCCTCTCCAGGGCAGTC
TGCACAGCGATGGAAGCTCCGGTGGCTCTTCAGGCAACACACATGACGATTTCGTCATGATTGACTTCAA
ACCCGCTTTTTCCAAGGACGATATCCTCCCTATGGATCTGGGAACCTTCTACAGGGAGTTTCAGAATCCC
CCTCAGCTCAGTAGCCTGAGCATTGACATCGGTGCCCAGTCCATGGCTGAGGACCTCGATTCTCTGCCTG
AAAAACTGGCTGTGCACGAGAAGAACGTCAGAGAATTCGACGCATTTGTGGAGACCCTGCAGTGAGGTAC
CCCCGGGTGATATCTTAATTAATTAACTCGAGGAATTCACTCCTCAGGTGCAGGCTGCCTATCAGAAGGT
GGTGGCTGGTGTGGCCAATGCCCTGGCTCACAAATACCACTGAGATCTTTTTCCCTCTGCCAAAAATTAT
GGGGACATCATGAAGCCCCTTGAGCATCTGACTTCTGGCTAATAAAGGAAATTTATTTTCATTGCAATAG
TGTGTTGGAATTTTTTGTGTCTCTCACTCGGAAGGACATATGGGAGGGCAAATCATTTAAAACATCAGAA
TGAGTATTTGGTTTAGAGTTTGGCAACATATGCCCATATGCTGGCTGCCATGAACAAAGGTTGGCTATAA
AGAGGTCATCAGTATATGAAACAGCCCCCTGCTGTCCATTCCTTATTCCATAGAAAAGCCTTGACTTGAG
GTTAGATTTTTTTTATATTTTGTTTTGTGTTATTTTTTTCTTTAACATCCCTAAAATTTTCCTTACATGT
TTTACTAGCCAGATTTTTCCTCCTCTCCTGACTACTCCCAGTCATAGCTGTCCCTCTTCTCTTATGGAGA
TCCCTCGACCTGCAGCCCAAGCTTGGCGTAATCATGGTCATAGCTGTTTCCTGTGTGAAATTGTTATCCG
CTCACAATTCCACACAACATACGAGCCGGAAGCATAAAGTGTAAAGCCTGGGGTGCCTAATGAGTGAGCT
AACTCACATTAATTGCGTTGCGCTCACTGCCCGCTTTCCAGTCGGGAAACCTGTCGTGCCAGCGGATCCG
CATCTCAATTAGTCAGCAACCATAGTCCCGCCCCTAACTCCGCCCATCCCGCCCCTAACTCCGCCCAGTT
CCGCCCATTCTCCGCCCCATGGCTGACTAATTTTTTTTATTTATGCAGAGGCCGAGGCCGCCTCGGCCTC
TGAGCTATTCCAGAAGTAGTGAGGAGGCTTTTTTGGAGGCCTAGGCTTTTGCAAAAAGCTAACTTGTTTA
TTGCAGCTTATAATGGTTACAAATAAAGCAATAGCATCACAAATTTCACAAATAAAGCATTTTTTTCACT
GCATTCTAGTTGTGGTTTGTCCAAACTCATCAATGTATCTTATCATGTCTGGATCCGCTGCATTAATGAA
TCGGCCAACGCGCGGGGAGAGGCGGTTTGCGTATTGGGCGCTCTTCCGCTTCCTCGCTCACTGACTCGCT
GCGCTCGGTCGTTCGGCTGCGGCGAGCGGTATCAGCTCACTCAAAGGCGGTAATACGGTTATCCACAGAA
TCAGGGGATAACGCAGGAAAGAACATGTGAGCAAAAGGCCAGCAAAAGGCCAGGAACCGTAAAAAGGCCG
CGTTGCTGGCGTTTTTCCATAGGCTCCGCCCCCCTGACGAGCATCACAAAAATCGACGCTCAAGTCAGAG
GTGGCGAAACCCGACAGGACTATAAAGATACCAGGCGTTTCCCCCTGGAAGCTCCCTCGTGCGCTCTCCT
GTTCCGACCCTGCCGCTTACCGGATACCTGTCCGCCTTTCTCCCTTCGGGAAGCGTGGCGCTTTCTCATA
GCTCACGCTGTAGGTATCTCAGTTCGGTGTAGGTCGTTCGCTCCAAGCTGGGCTGTGTGCACGAACCCCC
CGTTCAGCCCGACCGCTGCGCCTTATCCGGTAACTATCGTCTTGAGTCCAACCCGGTAAGACACGACTTA
TCGCCACTGGCAGCAGCCACTGGTAACAGGATTAGCAGAGCGAGGTATGTAGGCGGTGCTACAGAGTTCT
TGAAGTGGTGGCCTAACTACGGCTACACTAGAAGAACAGTATTTGGTATCTGCGCTCTGCTGAAGCCAGT
TACCTTCGGAAAAAGAGTTGGTAGCTCTTGATCCGGCAAACAAACCACCGCTGGTAGCGGTGGTTTTTTT
GTTTGCAAGCAGCAGATTACGCGCAGAAAAAAAGGATCTCAAGAAGATCCTTTGATCTTTTCTACGGGGT
CTGACGCTCAGTGGAACGAAAACTCACGTTAAGGGATTTTGGTCATGAGATTATCAAAAAGGATCTTCAC
CTAGATCCTTTTAAATTAAAAATGAAGTTTTAAATCAATCTAAAGTATATATGAGTAAACTTGGTCTGAC
AGTTACCAATGCTTAATCAGTGAGGCACCTATCTCAGCGATCTGTCTATTTCGTTCATCCATAGTTGCCT
GACTCCCCGTCGTGTAGATAACTACGATACGGGAGGGCTTACCATCTGGCCCCAGTGCTGCAATGATACC
GCGAGACCCACGCTCACCGGCTCCAGATTTATCAGCAATAAACCAGCCAGCCGGAAGGGCCGAGCGCAGA
AGTGGTCCTGCAACTTTATCCGCCTCCATCCAGTCTATTAATTGTTGCCGGGAAGCTAGAGTAAGTAGTT
CGCCAGTTAATAGTTTGCGCAACGTTGTTGCCATTGCTACAGGCATCGTGGTGTCACGCTCGTCGTTTGG
TATGGCTTCATTCAGCTCCGGTTCCCAACGATCAAGGCGAGTTACATGATCCCCCATGTTGTGCAAAAAA
GCGGTTAGCTCCTTCGGTCCTCCGATCGTTGTCAGAAGTAAGTTGGCCGCAGTGTTATCACTCATGGTTA
TGGCAGCACTGCATAATTCTCTTACTGTCATGCCATCCGTAAGATGCTTTTCTGTGACTGGTGAGTACTC
AACCAAGTCATTCTGAGAATAGTGTATGCGGCGACCGAGTTGCTCTTGCCCGGCGTCAATACGGGATAAT
ACCGCGCCACATAGCAGAACTTTAAAAGTGCTCATCATTGGAAAACGTTCTTCGGGGCGAAAACTCTCAA
GGATCTTACCGCTGTTGAGATCCAGTTCGATGTAACCCACTCGTGCACCCAACTGATCTTCAGCATCTTT
TACTTTCACCAGCGTTTCTGGGTGAGCAAAAACAGGAAGGCAAAATGCCGCAAAAAAGGGAATAAGGGCG
ACACGGAAATGTTGAATACTCATACTCTTCCTTTTTCAATATTATTGAAGCATTTATCAGGGTTATTGTC
TCATGAGCGGATACATATTTGAATGTATTTAGAAAAATAAACAAATAGGGGTTCCGCGCACATTTCCCCG
AAAAGTGCCACCTGG
Features (pLannotate 1.2.2; 20 found; start..end, strand, type, name):
      4..383     +  enhancer       CMV enhancer: human cytomegalovirus immediate early enhancer
    385..660     +  promoter       chicken β-actin promoter: No description available
    661..1677    +  intron         chimeric intron: chimera between introns from chicken β-actin and rabbit β-globin
   1675..1731    +  CDS            HBB (fragment): HBB_LEPEU - Experimental evidence at protein level: Swiss-Prot protein existence level 1. Involved in oxygen transport from the lung to the various peripheral tissues. From Lepus europaeus (European hare).
   1763..2414    +  CDS            GST (fragment): glutathione S-transferase from Schistosoma japonicum
   2441..2460    +  CDS            TEV site (fragment): tobacco etch virus (TEV) protease recognition and cleavage site
   2468..2932    +  CDS            ATG13 (fragment): ATG13_HUMAN - Also known as KIAA0652. Experimental evidence at protein level: Swiss-Prot protein existence level 1. Autophagy factor required for autophagosome formation and mitophagy. Target of the TOR kinase signaling pathway that regulates autophagy through the control of the phosphorylation status of ATG13 and ULK1, and the regulation of the ATG13-ULK1-RB1CC1 complex. Through its regulation of ULK1 activity, plays a role in the regulation of the kinase activity of mTORC1 and cell proliferation. From Homo sapiens (Human).
   2973..3050    +  CDS            HBB (fragment): HBB_PONPY - Experimental evidence at transcript level: Swiss-Prot protein existence level 2. Involved in oxygen transport from the lung to the various peripheral tissues. From Pongo pygmaeus (Bornean orangutan).
   3121..3176    +  polyA_signal   β-globin poly(A) signal: rabbit β-globin polyadenylation signal (Gil and Proudfoot, 1987)
   3561..3577    -  protein_bind   lac operator: The lac repressor binds to the lac operator to inhibit transcription in E. coli. This inhibition can be relieved by adding lactose or isopropyl-β-D-thiogalactopyranoside (IPTG). lac repressor encoded by lacI
   3585..3615    -  promoter       lac promoter: promoter for the E. coli lac operon
   3630..3651    -  protein_bind   CAP binding site: CAP binding activates transcription in the presence of cAMP. E. coli catabolite activator protein
   3664..3703    -  CDS            lacI (fragment): lac repressor; lacI; The lac repressor binds to the lac operator to inhibit transcription in E. coli. This inhibition can be relieved by adding lactose or isopropyl-β-D-thiogalactopyranoside (IPTG).
   3710..3732    +  promoter       SV40 promoter (fragment): SV40 enhancer and early promoter
   3756..3891    +  rep_origin     SV40 ori: SV40 origin of replication
   3911..4045    +  polyA_signal   SV40 poly(A) signal: SV40 polyadenylation signal
   4047..4101    -  CDS            lacI (fragment): lac repressor; lacI; The lac repressor binds to the lac operator to inhibit transcription in E. coli. This inhibition can be relieved by adding lactose or isopropyl-β-D-thiogalactopyranoside (IPTG).
   4284..4872    -  rep_origin     ori: high-copy-number ColE1/pMB1/pBR322/pUC origin of replication
   5043..5903    -  CDS            AmpR: β-lactamase; bla; confers resistance to ampicillin, carbenicillin, and related antibiotics
   5904..6008    -  promoter       AmpR promoter: bla
