[The description below was written by a language model from this plasmid's Addgene catalogue record and pLannotate feature annotations shown in this document.]
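Description:
pCAG-GST-ATG13 (363-517) is a mammalian expression plasmid of about 6 kb, built on the pCAG backbone, that produces a C-terminal fragment (residues 363–517) of human ATG13 fused to an N-terminal glutathione S-transferase tag. It is maintained in E. coli through a high-copy ColE1/pUC-type origin and selected with ampicillin via the β-lactamase gene and its native promoter. No mammalian selection marker is annotated, which suggests transient transfection. An SV40 origin of replication is present, which would allow episomal amplification in cells expressing SV40 large T antigen. Short lac promoter/operator and lacI fragments are backbone remnants with no evident role in expression.

The catalogue lists the promoter as CMV, but the feature table shows the full composite CAG arrangement: the CMV immediate-early enhancer, the chicken β-actin promoter and a chimeric chicken β-actin/rabbit β-globin intron, a combination that gives strong constitutive expression in many mammalian cell types. Downstream lies the open reading frame: Schistosoma japonicum GST, a TEV protease recognition site, the ATG13 fragment and a stop codon, as the depositor notes. Transcripts terminate at the rabbit β-globin polyadenylation signal. The small flanking β-globin "CDS" hits are most likely globin exon remnants of the CAG cassette rather than part of the fusion protein.

ATG13 is an autophagy factor that acts with ULK1 and RB1CC1 in the autophagy-initiating complex. The GST tag permits glutathione-affinity capture or pull-down of the fragment from mammalian cells, and TEV cleavage can release untagged ATG13 (363–517). This fits the associated structural work on the human ULK1 complex and the PI3KC3-C1 complex.
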