Addgene plasmid #203551: pCAG-GST-ATG13 (363-517)
Purpose: Mammalian expression of GST tagged ATG13 (363-517)
Depositing lab: James Hurley. Depositing organization: University of California, Berkeley. Publication: Structure and activation of the human autophagy-initiating ULK1C:PI3KC3-C1 supercomplex. Chen M, Nguyen TN, Ren X, Khuu G, Cook ASI, Zhao Y, Yildiz A, Lazarou M, Hurley JH. Nat Struct Mol Biol. 2025 Sep;32(9):1596-1605. doi: 10.1038/s41594-025-01557-x. Epub 2025 May 29. PubMed 40442316.
Backbone
  Vector backbone: pCAG
  Vector type: Mammalian Expression
Growth in bacteria
  Bacterial resistance: Ampicillin, 100 μg/mL
  Growth temperature: 37°C
  Growth strain: DH5alpha
  Copy number: High Copy
Gene/Insert
  Gene/Insert name: ATG13
  Species: H. sapiens (human)
  GenBank ID: NP_001333259.1
  Entrez Gene: ATG13 (a.k.a. KIAA0652, PARATARG8)
  Promoter: CMV
  Tag / fusion protein: GST (N terminal on insert)
  Cloning method: Restriction Enzyme; 5′ cloning site KpnI (unknown if destroyed); 3′ cloning site XhoI (unknown if destroyed)
Terms and licenses: Academic/Nonprofit Terms; Industry Terms: Not Available to Industry
Depositor comments: GST-TEVsite-ATG13 (363-517)-stop
How to cite: pCAG-GST-ATG13 (363-517) was a gift from James Hurley (Addgene plasmid # 203551 ; http://n2t.net/addgene:203551 ; RRID:Addgene_203551)
