>Addgene plasmid #203551 | pCAG-GST-ATG13 (363-517) | depositor partial sequence | sequence record 394690 | GST-TEVsite (ClaI/KpnI)
ATGGCATCCCCTATACTAGGTTATTGGAAAATTAAGGGCCTTGTGCAACCCACTCGACTTCTTTTGGAAT
ATCTTGAAGAAAAATATGAAGAGCATTTGTATGAGCGCGATGAAGGTGATAAATGGCGAAACAAAAAGTT
TGAATTGGGTTTGGAGTTTCCCAATCTTCCTTATTATATTGATGGTGATGTTAAATTAACACAGTCTATG
GCCATCATACGTTATATAGCTGACAAGCACAACATGTTGGGTGGTTGTCCAAAAGAGCGTGCAGAGATTT
CAATGCTTGAAGGAGCGGTTTTGGATATTAGATACGGTGTTTCGAGAATTGCATATAGTAAAGACTTTGA
AACTCTCAAAGTTGATTTTCTTAGCAAGCTACCTGAAATGCTGAAAATGTTCGAAGATCGTTTATGTCAT
AAAACATATTTAAATGGTGATCATGTAACCCATCCTGACTTCATGTTGTATGACGCTCTTGATGTTGTTT
TATACATGGACCCAATGTGCCTGGATGCGTTCCCAAAATTAGTTTGTTTTAAAAAACGTATTGAAGCTAT
CCCACAAATTGATAAGTACTTGAAATCCAGCAAGTATATAGCATGGCCTTTGCAGGGCTGGCAAGCCACG
TTTGGTGGTGGCGACCATCCTCCAAAATCGGATGATTACGATATCCCAACGACCGAAAACCTGTATTTTC
AGGGT
