>Addgene plasmid #203551 | pCAG-GST-ATG13 (363-517) | depositor partial sequence | sequence record 394691 | ATG13(363-517) (KpnI/KpnI)
CACGATGTCCTGGAAACCATCTTCGTGAGAAAAGTCGGCGCTTTTGTGAACAAGCCCATTAATCAGGTCA
CACTCACCTCTCTGGACATCCCTTTCGCTATGTTTGCACCAAAGAACCTCGAGCTGGAAGACACTGATCC
CATGGTGAATCCTCCAGACTCACCCGAGACAGAAAGTCCTCTCCAGGGCAGTCTGCACAGCGATGGAAGC
TCCGGTGGCTCTTCAGGCAACACACATGACGATTTCGTCATGATTGACTTCAAACCCGCTTTTTCCAAGG
ACGATATCCTCCCTATGGATCTGGGAACCTTCTACAGGGAGTTTCAGAATCCCCCTCAGCTCAGTAGCCT
GAGCATTGACATCGGTGCCCAGTCCATGGCTGAGGACCTCGATTCTCTGCCTGAAAAACTGGCTGTGCAC
GAGAAGAACGTCAGAGAATTCGACGCATTTGTGGAGACCCTGCAGTGA
